>Addgene plasmid #42839 | TAL3376 | depositor partial sequence | sequence record 57959 | TAL3376 sequence 2430 bps
TCTAGAGCTAGCACCATGGACTACAAAGACCATGACGGTGATTATAAAGATCATGACATCGATTACAAGG
ATGACGATGACAAGATGGCCCCCAAGAAGAAGAGGAAGGTGGGCATTCACCGCGGGGTACCTATGGTGGA
CTTGAGGACACTCGGTTATTCGCAACAGCAACAGGAGAAAATCAAGCCTAAGGTCAGGAGCACCGTCGCG
CAACACCACGAGGCGCTTGTGGGGCATGGCTTCACTCATGCGCATATTGTCGCGCTTTCACAGCACCCTG
CGGCGCTTGGGACGGTGGCTGTCAAATACCAAGATATGATTGCGGCCCTGCCCGAAGCCACGCACGAGGC
AATTGTAGGGGTCGGTAAACAGTGGTCGGGAGCGCGAGCACTTGAGGCGCTGCTGACTGTGGCGGGTGAG
CTTAGGGGGCCTCCGCTCCAGCTCGACACCGGGCAGCTGCTGAAGATCGCGAAGAGAGGGGGAGTAACAG
CGGTAGAGGCAGTGCACGCCTGGCGCAATGCGCTCACCGGGGCCCCCTTGAACCTGACCCCAGACCAGGT
AGTCGCAATCGCGTCACATGACGGGGGAAAGCAAGCCCTGGAAACCGTGCAAAGGTTGTTGCCGGTCCTT
TGTCAAGACCACGGCCTTACACCGGAGCAAGTCGTGGCCATTGCAAGCAACATCGGTGGCAAACAGGCTC
TTGAGACGGTTCAGAGACTTCTCCCAGTTCTCTGTCAAGCCCACGGGCTGACTCCCGATCAAGTTGTAGC
GATTGCGTCGAACATTGGAGGGAAACAAGCATTGGAGACTGTCCAACGGCTCCTTCCCGTGTTGTGTCAA
GCCCACGGTTTGACGCCTGCACAAGTGGTCGCCATCGCCAACAACAACGGCGGTAAGCAGGCGCTGGAAA
CAGTACAGCGCCTGCTGCCTGTACTGTGCCAGGATCATGGACTGACCCCAGACCAGGTAGTCGCAATCGC
GTCGAACATTGGGGGAAAGCAAGCCCTGGAAACCGTGCAAAGGTTGTTGCCGGTCCTTTGTCAAGACCAC
GGCCTTACACCGGAGCAAGTCGTGGCCATTGCATCCCACGACGGTGGCAAACAGGCTCTTGAGACGGTTC
AGAGACTTCTCCCAGTTCTCTGTCAAGCCCACGGGCTGACTCCCGATCAAGTTGTAGCGATTGCGTCGCA
TGACGGAGGGAAACAAGCATTGGAGACTGTCCAACGGCTCCTTCCCGTGTTGTGTCAAGCCCACGGTTTG
ACGCCTGCACAAGTGGTCGCCATCGCCTCCAATATTGGCGGTAAGCAGGCGCTGGAAACAGTACAGCGCC
TGCTGCCTGTACTGTGCCAGGATCATGGACTGACCCCAGACCAGGTAGTCGCAATCGCGAACAATAATGG
GGGAAAGCAAGCCCTGGAAACCGTGCAAAGGTTGTTGCCGGTCCTTTGTCAAGACCACGGCCTTACACCG
GAGCAAGTCGTGGCCATTGCAAGCAACATCGGTGGCAAACAGGCTCTTGAGACGGTTCAGAGACTTCTCC
CAGTTCTCTGTCAAGCCCACGGGCTGACTCCCGATCAAGTTGTAGCGATTGCGTCCAACGGTGGAGGGAA
ACAAGCATTGGAGACTGTCCAACGGCTCCTTCCCGTGTTGTGTCAAGCCCACGGTTTGACGCCTGCACAA
GTGGTCGCCATCGCCTCCAATATTGGCGGTAAGCAGGCGCTGGAAACAGTACAGCGCCTGCTGCCTGTAC
TGTGCCAGGATCATGGACTGACCCCAGACCAGGTAGTCGCAATCGCGTCACATGACGGGGGAAAGCAAGC
CCTGGAAACCGTGCAAAGGTTGTTGCCGGTCCTTTGTCAAGACCACGGCCTTACACCGGAGCAAGTCGTG
GCCATTGCAAGCAATGGGGGTGGCAAACAGGCTCTTGAGACGGTTCAGAGACTTCTCCCAGTTCTCTGTC
AAGCCCACGGGCTGACTCCCGATCAAGTTGTAGCGATTGCGTCGAACATTGGAGGGAAACAAGCATTGGA
GACTGTCCAACGGCTCCTTCCCGTGTTGTGTCAAGCCCACGGTTTGACGCCTGCACAAGTGGTCGCCATC
GCCTCGAATGGCGGCGGTAAGCAGGCGCTGGAAACAGTACAGCGCCTGCTGCCTGTACTGTGCCAGGATC
ATGGACTGACACCCGAACAGGTGGTCGCCATTGCTTCCCACGACGGAGGACGGCCAGCCTTGGAGTCCAT
CGTAGCCCAATTGTCCAGGCCCGATCCCGCGTTGGCTGCGTTAACGAATGACCATCTGGTGGCGTTGGCA
TGTCTTGGTGGACGACCCGCGCTCGATGCAGTCAAAAAGGGTCTGCCTCATGCTCCCGCATTGATCAAAA
GAACCAACCGGCGGATTCCCGAGAGAACTTCCCATCGAGTCGCGGGATCC
