>Addgene plasmid #42839 | TAL3376 | addgene partial sequence | sequence record 60821 | JDS-TALEN-F 5'-TAGGGGTCGGTAAACAGTGG-3'
TGGCGGGTGAGCTTAGGGGGCCTCCGCTCCAGCTCGACACCGGGCAGCTGCTGAAGATCGCGAAGAGAGG
GGGAGTAACAGCGGTAGAGGCAGTGCACGCCTGGCGCAATGCGCTCACCGGGGCCCCCTTGAACCTGACC
CCAGACCAGGTAGTCGCAATCGCGTCACATGACGGGGGAAAGCAAGCCCTGGAAACCGTGCAAAGGTTGT
TGCCGGTCCTTTGTCAAGACCACGGCCTTACACCGGAGCAAGTCGTGGCCATTGCAAGCAACATCGGTGG
CAAACAGGCTCTTGAGACGGTTCAGAGACTTCTCCCAGTTCTCTGTCAAGCCCACGGGCTGACTCCCGAT
CAAGTTGTAGCGATTGCGTCGAACATTGGAGGGAAACAAGCATTGGAGACTGTCCAACGGCTCCTTCCCG
TGTTGTGTCAAGCCCACGGTTTGACGCCTGCACAAGTGGTCGCCATCGCCAACAACAACGGCGGTAAGCA
GGCGCTGGAAACAGTACAGCGCCTGCTGCCTGTACTGTGCCAGGATCATGGACTGACCCCAGACCAGGTA
GTCGCAATCGCGTCGAACATTGGGGGAAAGCAAGCCCTGGAAACCGTGCAAAGGTTGTTGCCGGTCCTTT
GTCAAGACCACGGCCTTACACCGGAGCAAGTCGTGGCCATTGCATCCCACGACGGTGGCAAACAGGCTCT
TGAGACGGTTCAGAGACTTCTCCCAGTTCTCTGTCAAGCCCACGGGCTGACTCCCGATCAAGTTGTAGCG
ATTGCGTCGCATGACGGAGGGAAACAAGCATTGGAGACTGTCCAACGGCTCCTTCCCGTGTTGTGTCAAG
CCCAC
