[The description below was written by a language model from this plasmid's Addgene catalogue record.]
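Description:
TAL3376 is a TALEN expression plasmid encoding the "left" half-site monomer of a nuclease pair designed against the zebrafish (D. rerio) tet2 gene, part of a set of TALENs built for zebrafish targets. It is built in the JDS71 backbone (about 6.4 kb without insert), a vector classed as mammalian expression with a T7 promoter. The plasmid is maintained at high copy in E. coli under ampicillin selection. No feature table is provided, so the bacterial origin and other backbone elements are not individually documented.

The roughly 1.6 kb insert is an engineered array of TAL effector repeats assembled to recognise one specific DNA site in tet2. It was cloned by restriction enzyme methods into sites that were destroyed in the process. The backbone supplies the flanking coding sequences, so the translated product carries an N-terminal 3X FLAG epitope for detection and a C-terminal wild-type FokI cleavage domain. Because FokI must dimerise to cut, this monomer is meant to be used with a matching "right" TALEN that binds the opposite strand nearby. Together they introduce a double-strand break in the spacer between the two half-sites. Error-prone repair of that break can produce insertions or deletions that disrupt the gene.

The CMV promoter drives expression in transfected cells. The T7 designation indicates that the same cassette can serve as a template for in vitro transcription, which would suit delivery as mRNA into zebrafish embryos. That fits the associated work on targeted gene disruption in somatic zebrafish cells, though the record does not state a delivery route. The depositor recommends confirming the plasmid's structure by diagnostic digest before use.
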