Addgene plasmid #42839: TAL3376
Depositing lab: Keith Joung. Depositing organization: Massachusetts General Hospital. Publication: Targeted gene disruption in somatic zebrafish cells using engineered TALENs. Sander JD, Cade L, Khayter C, Reyon D, Peterson RT, Joung JK, Yeh JR. Nat Biotechnol. 2011 Aug 5;29(8):697-8. doi: 10.1038/nbt.1934. PubMed 21822241.
Backbone
  Vector backbone: JDS71
  Backbone manufacturer: Addgene plasmid #32287
  Backbone size w/o insert (bp): 6447
  Vector type: Mammalian Expression ; T7
Growth in bacteria
  Bacterial resistance: Ampicillin, 100 μg/mL
  Growth temperature: 37°C
  Growth strain: XL1 Blue
  Copy number: High Copy
Gene/Insert
  Gene/Insert name: ZebrafishCommunity-tet2(ENSDART00000113020)-left (alt name: tet2(ENSDART00000113020))
  Species: D. rerio (zebrafish)
  Insert size (bp): 1640
  Promoter: CMV
  Tag / fusion protein: 3X Flag (N terminal on backbone); WT FOKI (C terminal on backbone)
  Cloning method: Restriction Enzyme; 5′ cloning site N/A (destroyed during cloning); 3′ cloning site N/A (destroyed during cloning)
  Sequencing primers: 5′ CMV-F; 3′ BGH-rev
Terms and licenses: Academic/Nonprofit Terms; Industry Terms: Not Available to Industry
Depositor comments: Target binding site: TCAAGACCAGATACTATC It is strongly recommended that users perform a diagnostic digest to verify this plasmid prior to use. For example, a double digest of the plasmid with BamHI and KpnI should result in two bands at 2.3kb and 5.8kb.
How to cite: TAL3376 was a gift from Keith Joung (Addgene plasmid # 42839 ; http://n2t.net/addgene:42839 ; RRID:Addgene_42839)
